>Addgene plasmid #227530 | pEPCT0CM0208 | addgene full sequence | sequence record 454881 | Addgene NGS Result
ATAGGTCTCTAATGGAGGGAGAGATGAAAAATATGATATTTGTATGGGCAACCGCGTTTGGATCTCTCTT
CATCTGCCACAAGATCACCAAAGTTACTGCACCAGGTACAAGTCGCTTATGCGCATTCATCCCTGTGGTT
TGCATTTTCTTATACCTCCCCCTCCGACTTACTACTGTTCATTTCGCCGGCACAACCTCTTTCTTCATCT
CTTGGCTTGCAAACTTCAAATTGCTTTTGTTTGCTTTCAATAAAGGCCCTCTGTATTCAAATCCACCCCT
TCCTCTCTCCAAATTCATCCTCACTGCTTCTGTACCCATTCAAATTTCATCTCATAGATCTAATTCTGAT
CCCAAAAAATCACCGACGGCGATCAAATACTCCCTCAAGTTCATGGTGTTTGTTCTGTTGCTTAAAGTGT
ATGCATACGACGATCAATTTCATCGTCTTATCAAATTGACTCTGTTTTGTGTTCATTTATATGTGGCTCT
AGACCTAGGTTTAGCCATGGTTGCATACCTGGCTCGATCCATCACTGGATTCGACCTCGAACCACAGTTC
GACGAACCTTACCTCGCTACATCTCTACAGGATTTTTGGGGAAAGAGGTGGAATCTAATGGTCACGGGTA
TACTACACCCTGCCGTGTACCTACCCGTCAGAGCAATTTCCGGCAGGTTTTTGACCAAAAATTTGGCCGC
AATTCCAGCTCTTATGTCATCATTCATCGTTTCCGGGTTGATGCACGAGTTGATTTTTTATTACATTGGA
CGATTGAAACCCACATGGGAAGTAACGGGGTTCTTCGTCATTCATGGTGTGCTGCTGAGTATGGAAGTGG
TGGTAAAAAGGTCGGTAGAAGGAAGATTCCATCTGCCAGCTGTGGTTTCCAGGCCGATGGCGTTGGGTTT
GGTGATCGCCACCAGCTTCTGGTTATTCTTTCCGCCGTTCCTGCGGTTTGATTCGGAAGTCCGATTATGT
GAAGAATTTCTCGCCTTCATGGAACTTGTCAGTCGTGGACGGTTTGTTGGCCCAAATGACGTCCCTTGCC
CTTACTTTAGAAGCTTCGAGAGACCTAAGGCTAGGTGGAGGCTCAGTGATGATAAGTCTGCGATGGTGGA
TGCATGTGTCATGGTCATAGCTGTTTCCTGTGTGAAATTGTTATCCGCTCAGAGGGCACAATCCTATTCC
GCGCTATCCGACAATCTCCAAGACATTAGGTGGAGTTCAGTTCGGCGTATGGCATATGTCGCTGGAAAGA
ACATGTGAGCAAAAGGCCAGCAAAAGGCCAGGAACCGTAAAAAGGCCGCGTTGCTGGCGTTTTTCCATAG
GCTCCGCCCCCCTGACGAGCATCACAAAAATCGACGCTCAAGTCAGAGGTGGCGAAACCCGACAGGACTA
TAAAGATACCAGGCGTTTCCCCCTGGAAGCTCCCTCGTGCGCTCTCCTGTTCCGACCCTGCCGCTTACCG
GATACCTGTCCGCCTTTCTCCCTTCGGGAAGCGTGGCGCTTTCTCATAGCTCACGCTGTAGGTATCTCAG
TTCGGTGTAGGTCGTTCGCTCCAAGCTGGGCTGTGTGCACGAACCCCCCGTTCAGCCCGACCGCTGCGCC
TTATCCGGTAACTATCGTCTTGAGTCCAACCCGGTAAGACACGACTTATCGCCACTGGCAGCAGCCACTG
GTAACAGGATTAGCAGAGCGAGGTATGTAGGCGGTGCTACAGAGTTCTTGAAGTGGTGGCCTAACTACGG
CTACACTAGAAGAACAGTATTTGGTATCTGCGCTCTGCTGAAGCCAGTTACCTTCGGAAAAAGAGTTGGT
AGCTCTTGATCCGGCAAACAAACCACCGCTGGTAGCGGTGGTTTTTTTGTTTGCAAGCAGCAGATTACGC
GCAGAAAAAAAGGATCTCAAGAAGATCCTTTGATCTTTTCTACGGGGTCTGACGCTCTATTCAACAAAGC
CGCCGTCCCGTCAAGTCAGCGTAAATGGGTAGGGGGCTTCAAATCGTCCCCCCATACGATATAAGTTGTT
ACTAGTGCTTGGATTCTCACCAATAAAAAACGCCCGGCGGCAACCGAGCGTTCTGAACAAATCCAGATGG
AGTTCTGAGGTCATTACTGGATCTATCAACAGGAGTCCAAGCGAGCTCGATATCAAATTACGCCCCGCCC
TGCCACTCATCGCAGTACTGTTGTAATTCATTAAGCATTCTGCCGACATGGAAGCCATCACAAACGGCAT
GATGAACCTGAATCGCCAGCGGCATCAGCACCTTGTCGCCTTGCGTATAATATTTGCCCATGGTGAAAAC
GGGGGCGAAGAAGTTGTCCATATTGGCCACGTTTAAATCAAAACTGGTGAAACTCACCCAGGGATTGGCT
GAGACGAAAAACATATTCTCAATAAACCCTTTAGGGAAATAGGCCAGGTTTTCACCGTAACACGCCACAT
CTTGCGAATATATGTGTAGAAACTGCCGGAAATCGTCGTGGTATTCACTCCAGAGCGATGAAAACGTTTC
AGTTTGCTCATGGAAAACGGTGTAACAAGGGTGAACACTATCCCATATCACCAGCTCACCGTCTTTCATT
GCCATACGAAATTCCGGATGAGCATTCATCAGGCGGGCAAGAATGTGAATAAAGGCCGGATAAAACTTGT
GCTTATTTTTCTTTACGGTCTTTAAAAAGGCCGTAATATCCAGCTGAACGGTCTGGTTATAGGTACATTG
AGCAACTGACTGAAATGCCTCAAAATGTTCTTTACGATGCCATTGGGATATATCAACGGTGGTATATCCA
GTGATTTTTTTCTCCATTTTAGCTTCCTTAGCTCCTGAAAATCTCGATAACTCAAAAAATACGCCCGGTA
GTGATCTTATTTCATTATGGTGAAAGTTGGAACCTCTTACGTGCCGATCAACGTCTCATTGATACCTGAA
ACAAAACCCATCGTACGGCCAAGGAAGTCTCCAATAACTGTGATCCACCACAAGCGCCAGGGTTTTCCCA
GTCACGACGTTGTAAAACGACGGCCAGTCATGCATAATCCGCACGCATCTGGAATAAGGAAGTGCCATTC
CGCCTGACCT
Features (pLannotate 1.2.2; 5 found; start..end, strand, type, name):
   1322..1910    -  rep_origin     ori: high-copy-number ColE1/pMB1/pBR322/pUC origin of replication
   2043..2137    -  terminator     lambda t0 terminator: transcription terminator from phage lambda
   2161..2817    -  CDS            cat: CAT_ECOLX - Experimental evidence at protein level: Swiss-Prot protein existence level 1. This enzyme is an effector of chloramphenicol resistance in bacteria. From Escherichia coli. This protein is used as a marker in many commonly used cloning vectors, such as pACYC184.
   2818..2920    -  promoter       cat promoter: promoter of the E. coli cat gene encoding chloramphenicol acetyltransferase
   2995..3038    -  CDS            lacZα (fragment): LacZα fragment of β-galactosidase; lacZ fragment
