[The description below was written by a language model from this plasmid's Addgene catalogue record and pLannotate feature annotations shown in this document.]
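Description:
pEPCT0CM0208 is a Level 0 (L0) standard part plasmid for modular Golden Gate-type plant construct assembly, built on the pTwist Chlor High Copy backbone. It is a small plasmid of about 3.1 kb, maintained in E. coli through a high-copy ColE1/pUC-type origin of replication and selected with chloramphenicol. Resistance comes from the cat gene (chloramphenicol acetyltransferase), driven by its native cat promoter and followed by a phage lambda t0 terminator. A short residual lacZα fragment is also annotated, and it appears to be a backbone remnant rather than a functional screening cassette.

The payload is the coding sequence of CoACT5, acyltransferase 5 from Calendula officinalis (pot marigold), supplied as a CDS part without a stop codon. Omitting the stop codon allows the part to be joined in frame to a downstream C-terminal tag or fusion partner during assembly. Internal BsaI sites were removed by silent mutation, which "domesticates" the sequence so that BsaI-based Type IIS assembly releases the part intact without altering the encoded protein. The automated feature table annotates only the backbone elements. The insert itself is not annotated and presumably occupies the unannotated region upstream of the origin.

Although catalogued as a plant expression vector, the plasmid carries no recorded plant promoter, terminator or plant selection marker, so it is not an expression construct by itself. It serves as a building block to be combined with promoter, tag and terminator parts into higher-level transcriptional units. The associated work concerns the biosynthesis of anti-inflammatory triterpenoids in Calendula officinalis, which is consistent with use of this part to test candidate acyltransferase function by heterologous expression in plants.
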