Addgene plasmid #227530: pEPCT0CM0208
Purpose: L0 part - CDS (without STOP codon)
Depositing lab: Nicola Patron. Depositing organization: Earlham Institute. Publication: Biosynthesis and bioactivity of anti-inflammatory triterpenoids in Calendula officinalis. Golubova D, Salmon M, Su H, Tansley C, Kaithakottil GG, Linsmith G, Schudoma C, Swarbreck D, O'Connell MA, Patron NJ. Nat Commun. 2025 Jul 28;16(1):6941. doi: 10.1038/s41467-025-62269-w. PubMed 40721615.
Backbone
  Vector backbone: pTwist Chlor High Copy
  Vector type: Plant Expression
Growth in bacteria
  Bacterial resistance: Chloramphenicol, 25 μg/mL
  Growth temperature: 37°C
  Growth strain: DH5alpha
  Copy number: High Copy
Gene/Insert
  Gene/Insert name: CoACT5 (Calendula officinalis acyltransferase 5)
  Species: Calendula officinalis
  Mutation: BsaI sites removed by silent mutation
  Cloning method: Restriction Enzyme; 5′ cloning site unknown (unknown if destroyed)
Terms and licenses: Academic/Nonprofit Terms; Industry Terms: Not Available to Industry
How to cite: pEPCT0CM0208 was a gift from Nicola Patron (Addgene plasmid # 227530 ; http://n2t.net/addgene:227530 ; RRID:Addgene_227530)
